Addgene plasmid #223274: pTwist-SARS-CoV-2 Spike-deltaC18 V1104L (TTA)
Purpose: Encodes SARS-CoV-2 spike V1104L for pseudovirus production
Depositing lab: Alejandro Balazs. Depositing organization: Massachusetts General Hospital. Publication: Ongoing evolution of SARS-CoV-2 drives escape from mRNA vaccine-induced humoral immunity. Roederer AL, Cao Y, Denis KS, Sheehan ML, Li CJ, Lam EC, Gregory DJ, Poznansky MC, Iafrate AJ, Canaday DH, Gravenstein S, Garcia-Beltran WF, Balazs AB. medRxiv [Preprint]. 2024 Mar 7:2024.03.05.24303815. doi: 10.1101/2024.03.05.24303815. PubMed 38496628.
Backbone
  Vector backbone: pTwist-CMV-BetaGlobin-WPRE-Neo
  Backbone manufacturer: Twist
  Vector type: Mammalian Expression
Growth in bacteria
  Bacterial resistance: Ampicillin, 100 μg/mL
  Growth temperature: 37°C
  Growth strain: DH5alpha
  Copy number: High Copy
Gene/Insert
  Gene/Insert name: SARS-CoV-2 Spike V1104L
  Species: Severe acute respiratory syndrome coronavirus 2
  Mutation: V1104L
  Entrez Gene: S (a.k.a. GU280_gp02, spike glycoprotein)
  Promoter: CAG
  Cloning method: Ligation Independent Cloning
Terms and licenses: Academic/Nonprofit Terms; Industry Terms: Not Available to Industry
How to cite: pTwist-SARS-CoV-2 Spike-deltaC18 V1104L (TTA) was a gift from Alejandro Balazs (Addgene plasmid # 223274 ; http://n2t.net/addgene:223274 ; RRID:Addgene_223274)
