[The description below was written by a language model from this plasmid's Addgene catalogue record and pLannotate feature annotations shown in this document.]
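Description:
pTwist-SARS-CoV-2 Spike-deltaC18 V1104L (TTA) is a mammalian expression plasmid of about 10.5 kb built on the Twist pTwist-CMV-BetaGlobin-WPRE-Neo backbone. It is made to supply a SARS-CoV-2 spike glycoprotein variant for pseudovirus production. It replicates in E. coli at high copy from a ColE1/pUC-type origin and is selected with ampicillin through the AmpR β-lactamase gene. A separate SV40 early promoter–neo–bGH poly(A) cassette provides neomycin/G418-type selection in mammalian cells.

The payload is a spike open reading frame carrying the V1104L substitution. The "(TTA)" in the name presumably indicates the leucine codon used. "deltaC18" in the name points to an 18-residue C-terminal truncation, a modification commonly used to improve spike incorporation into pseudotyped particles, although the record does not describe it further.

The catalogue lists the promoter as CAG. However, the backbone name and the annotated features instead show a CMV enhancer and CMV promoter elements followed by a truncated human β-globin intron, so the promoter designation is inconsistent within the record. Downstream of the coding sequence, a WPRE enhances transcript stability and expression, and an SV40 polyadenylation signal ends the transcript. The expression unit is flanked by short β-globin insulator elements, bacterial rrnG and T7 terminators, and an upstream synthetic poly(A) signal, which together should limit read-through from neighbouring sequences.

The plasmid has no viral packaging elements of its own. It serves as the envelope-expression component, co-transfected with other vectors to make spike-pseudotyped particles. The associated work used such particles to study how spike evolution affects escape from vaccine-induced antibody responses.
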