Features (pLannotate 1.2.2; 21 found; start..end, strand, type, name):
      2..3766    +  CDS            S: SPIKE_SARS2 - Experimental evidence at protein level: Swiss-Prot protein existence level 1. [Spike glycoprotein]: May down-regulate host tetherin (BST2) by lysosomal degradation, thereby counteracting its antiviral activity. From Severe acute respiratory syndrome coronavirus 2 (2019-nCoV) (SARS-CoV-2).
   3840..4428    +  misc_feature   WPRE: woodchuck hepatitis virus posttranscriptional regulatory element
   4481..4602    -  polyA_signal   SV40 poly(A) signal: SV40 polyadenylation signal
   4625..4694    -  CDS            large T antigen (fragment): large T antigen from SV40 (simian virus 40)
   4717..4763    +  terminator     T7 terminator: transcription terminator for bacteriophage T7 RNA polymerase
   4793..4929    +  terminator     rrnG terminator: transcription terminator from the E. coli ribosomal RNA rrnG operon (Albrechtsen et al., 1991)
   4974..5045    +  misc_feature   3' β-globin insulator: insulator downstream of the human β-globin locus (Farrell et al., 2002)
   5090..5286    +  promoter       SV40 promoter: SV40 early promoter
   5300..6091    +  CDS            neo: KKA2_KLEPN - Also known as kan, nptII. Experimental evidence at protein level: Swiss-Prot protein existence level 1. Resistance to kanamycin, neomycin, paromomycin, ribostamycin, butirosin and gentamicin B. From Klebsiella pneumoniae.
   6105..6329    +  polyA_signal   bGH poly(A) signal: bovine growth hormone polyadenylation signal
   6525..7113    -  rep_origin     ori: high-copy-number ColE1/pMB1/pBR322/pUC origin of replication
   7285..7349    -  CDS            bla(M) (fragment): β-lactamase lacking the signal sequence; bla(M); allows cytosolic expression of β-lactamase
   7859..8719    +  CDS            AmpR: β-lactamase; bla; confers resistance to ampicillin, carbenicillin, and related antibiotics
   8732..8868    +  terminator     rrnG terminator: transcription terminator from the E. coli ribosomal RNA rrnG operon (Albrechtsen et al., 1991)
   9020..9091    +  misc_feature   5' β-globin insulator: insulator upstream of the human β-globin locus (Farrell et al., 2002)
   9096..9142    -  terminator     T7 terminator: transcription terminator for bacteriophage T7 RNA polymerase
   9160..9208    -  polyA_signal   poly(A) signal: synthetic polyadenylation signal
   9289..9592    +  enhancer       CMV enhancer: human cytomegalovirus immediate early enhancer
   9665..9682    -  promoter       CMV promoter (fragment): human cytomegalovirus (CMV) immediate early promoter
   9745..9796    +  promoter       CMVd2 promoter: truncated human cytomegalovirus (CMV) immediate early promoter that yields moderately reduced expression relative to the full-length promoter
   9930..10405   +  intron         β-globin intron: internally truncated intron from human β-globin
>Addgene plasmid #223274 | pTwist-SARS-CoV-2 Spike-deltaC18 V1104L (TTA) | addgene full sequence | sequence record 458333 | Addgene NGS Result
CATGTTTGTGTTCCTCGTTCTCCTGCCCCTCGTTTCTTCCCAATGCGTGAACCTCACAACTAGAACGCAG
CTCCCACCCGCTTACACGAACTCTTTTACTCGTGGAGTATACTATCCCGATAAAGTCTTTAGGTCCAGTG
TCCTTCATTCTACTCAAGACCTTTTCCTGCCATTCTTCTCAAATGTCACCTGGTTCCATGCTATCCACGT
TTCTGGCACCAACGGAACTAAACGATTTGATAATCCCGTCTTGCCATTTAACGATGGCGTATACTTTGCC
TCAACGGAGAAGTCCAACATTATCCGGGGATGGATATTTGGCACCACCCTGGACTCCAAGACACAGTCTC
TCCTCATTGTGAACAACGCCACCAATGTCGTCATCAAAGTCTGTGAATTTCAATTTTGTAACGATCCCTT
TCTCGGGGTTTATTATCATAAGAATAACAAGTCTTGGATGGAGTCAGAGTTCCGCGTTTACAGTTCCGCT
AACAACTGTACTTTTGAGTACGTTTCCCAACCATTTCTCATGGATCTTGAAGGGAAGCAAGGCAACTTCA
AGAATCTCCGCGAATTTGTGTTTAAGAATATAGACGGCTACTTCAAAATTTATAGCAAGCATACCCCGAT
AAATCTGGTTCGGGATCTCCCTCAAGGCTTCTCCGCGTTGGAACCCCTCGTGGACTTGCCGATTGGCATC
AACATCACCCGGTTCCAAACCCTTCTTGCCCTTCATCGAAGCTACCTCACGCCTGGCGACAGTAGTAGTG
GTTGGACAGCGGGCGCAGCAGCCTACTATGTGGGATATTTGCAACCACGCACCTTTCTTCTCAAATATAA
CGAAAACGGAACAATTACCGATGCCGTAGACTGTGCCCTCGATCCCCTGTCCGAAACTAAATGCACACTC
AAGTCCTTCACAGTTGAGAAAGGCATATACCAAACCAGTAACTTCCGCGTCCAACCCACCGAATCCATTG
TTCGATTCCCTAACATCACCAATTTGTGTCCTTTCGGTGAAGTATTTAATGCCACTCGATTTGCATCAGT
TTATGCCTGGAATCGCAAGCGAATATCAAATTGTGTTGCAGATTATAGTGTCCTGTATAATAGCGCATCA
TTCAGCACTTTTAAGTGTTATGGGGTCAGCCCTACGAAATTGAATGACTTGTGTTTTACCAACGTTTACG
CAGATTCTTTCGTCATACGCGGCGACGAAGTCCGACAGATTGCACCGGGGCAAACCGGAAAGATAGCAGA
CTATAATTATAAGTTGCCGGATGACTTCACCGGCTGCGTTATAGCATGGAACTCCAATAATCTCGATTCA
AAAGTCGGCGGCAACTATAATTATCTTTACCGCCTGTTTCGCAAGTCAAATCTGAAGCCCTTTGAACGTG
ACATCTCCACCGAAATTTATCAAGCTGGCAGCACCCCATGTAATGGAGTGGAAGGGTTTAACTGTTATTT
TCCCCTTCAATCATACGGATTTCAACCAACAAATGGGGTGGGCTATCAACCATATCGGGTGGTAGTCTTG
AGCTTTGAGCTGCTCCACGCACCGGCTACAGTTTGCGGACCGAAGAAAAGCACTAACCTGGTGAAGAATA
AATGTGTGAACTTCAACTTTAATGGGCTCACCGGAACAGGGGTGCTGACAGAATCAAACAAGAAATTTCT
CCCTTTTCAACAATTTGGTAGAGACATTGCCGATACCACAGATGCCGTCCGCGATCCGCAAACACTGGAA
ATCCTCGATATAACACCCTGTAGCTTCGGCGGGGTCAGCGTGATAACTCCCGGAACGAACACATCCAACC
AAGTGGCTGTCCTGTATCAAGATGTCAACTGTACCGAAGTCCCTGTGGCGATACACGCCGACCAACTGAC
ACCCACCTGGAGAGTCTACTCAACAGGTTCCAATGTCTTTCAAACTAGAGCGGGTTGTCTCATTGGCGCT
GAGCATGTCAATAATTCATACGAATGTGATATTCCTATTGGGGCAGGAATCTGTGCGTCTTATCAAACTC
AAACGAACTCACCACGGCGCGCTCGCTCAGTAGCCAGCCAGTCCATAATCGCCTATACCATGAGTCTCGG
GGCTGAGAACTCCGTGGCTTATTCAAACAATTCCATCGCAATCCCAACTAACTTTACCATTAGCGTTACC
ACGGAAATCTTGCCCGTCAGCATGACTAAGACGAGCGTAGACTGTACGATGTATATCTGTGGGGATTCCA
CCGAGTGTAGCAACCTCTTGCTTCAATACGGGTCTTTCTGTACTCAACTCAACCGAGCATTGACCGGAAT
TGCGGTCGAACAAGACAAGAATACCCAAGAGGTGTTCGCACAAGTAAAGCAAATATACAAAACGCCGCCA
ATCAAAGATTTTGGCGGGTTTAATTTTAGCCAAATACTGCCAGACCCATCTAAGCCTTCAAAACGCAGCT
TTATCGAGGATCTGCTGTTCAACAAAGTTACGTTGGCTGACGCGGGTTTCATTAAGCAGTATGGGGATTG
TTTGGGAGACATTGCGGCCCGCGACCTTATCTGTGCTCAAAAATTCAATGGGTTGACAGTTCTGCCCCCT
CTGCTCACTGATGAGATGATTGCACAGTATACATCAGCATTGTTGGCAGGAACCATTACATCCGGCTGGA
CTTTTGGCGCGGGTGCGGCCCTTCAAATACCTTTCGCTATGCAAATGGCTTACAGATTCAATGGGATTGG
TGTCACGCAAAATGTATTGTATGAAAATCAGAAGCTGATCGCTAATCAATTTAACAGCGCGATTGGCAAG
ATCCAAGATTCACTGTCAAGCACAGCGTCCGCCCTCGGCAAACTCCAAGATGTTGTGAATCAAAACGCCC
AGGCCCTGAATACCCTCGTGAAGCAACTGAGTTCTAACTTCGGCGCAATCTCCAGCGTCCTCAACGACAT
ATTGTCCAGACTTGATAAGGTGGAAGCCGAGGTGCAAATTGATCGGCTCATCACAGGCAGGCTCCAGTCA
CTCCAAACTTATGTGACACAACAGTTGATCCGGGCTGCTGAGATACGAGCAAGCGCCAACCTGGCCGCCA
CTAAAATGTCAGAGTGCGTGCTCGGGCAGTCCAAACGGGTTGACTTTTGTGGCAAGGGCTATCACTTGAT
GTCCTTCCCCCAATCCGCCCCACATGGAGTGGTCTTTCTCCACGTCACTTATGTCCCTGCTCAAGAGAAG
AACTTTACGACAGCTCCAGCAATCTGTCACGATGGCAAAGCGCACTTTCCCAGGGAAGGCGTTTTCGTCA
GTAATGGCACGCATTGGTTTTTAACCCAAAGGAATTTCTATGAACCCCAAATCATAACCACTGACAATAC
ATTTGTCTCAGGCAACTGTGATGTGGTCATTGGGATCGTGAACAACACGGTATATGATCCCCTGCAACCC
GAGTTGGATAGCTTCAAAGAGGAATTGGATAAATACTTTAAGAATCATACTTCACCCGATGTTGATCTCG
GGGACATATCAGGAATAAATGCAAGTGTCGTCAACATTCAGAAAGAGATTGATCGCCTTAATGAGGTCGC
CAAGAACTTGAATGAATCTTTGATCGACTTGCAAGAACTGGGCAAATACGAACAATATATTAAATGGCCC
TGGTACATTTGGTTGGGCTTTATCGCCGGACTTATAGCTATCGTTATGGTCACAATTATGTTGTGCTGTA
TGACTAGCTGTTGTTCCTGCTTGAAAGGATGTTGCAGTTGCGGATCTTGTTGTAAATAAAGGATCCTCTA
GAAGTTGTCTCCTCCTGCACTGACTGACTGATACAATCGATTTCTGGATCCGCAGGCCTAATCAACCTCT
GGATTACAAAATTTGTGAAAGATTGACTGGTATTCTTAACTATGTTGCTCCTTTTACGCTATGTGGATAC
GCTGCTTTAATGCCTTTGTATCATGCTATTGCTTCCCGTATGGCTTTCATTTTCTCCTCCTTGTATAAAT
CCTGGTTGCTGTCTCTTTATGAGGAGTTGTGGCCCGTTGTCAGGCAACGTGGCGTGGTGTGCACTGTGTT
TGCTGACGCAACCCCCACTGGTTGGGGCATTGCCACCACCTGTCAGCTCCTTTCCGGGACTTTCGCTTTC
CCCCTCCCTATTGCCACGGCGGAACTCATCGCCGCCTGCCTTGCCCGCTGCTGGACAGGGGCTCGGCTGT
TGGGCACTGACAATTCCGTGGTGTTGTCGGGGAAGCTGACGTCCTTTCCATGGCTGCTCGCCTGTGTTGC
CACCTGGATTCTGCGCGGGACGTCCTTCTGCTACGTCCCTTCGGCCCTCAATCCAGCGGACCTTCCTTCC
CGCGGCCTGCTGCCGGCTCTGCGGCCTCTTCCGCGTCTTCGCCTTCGCCCTCAGACGAGTCGGATCTCCC
TTTGGGCCGCCTCCCCGCCTGTCTAGCTTGACTGACTGAGATACAGCGTACCTTCAGCTCACAGACATGA
TAAGATACATTGATGAGTTTGGACAAACCACAACTAGAATGCAGTGAAAAAAATGCTTTATTTGTGAAAT
TTGTGATGCTATTGCTTTATTTGTAACCATTATAAGCTGCAATAAACAAGTTAACAACAACAATTGCATT
CATTTTATGTTTCAGGTTCAGGGGGAGGTGTGGGAGGTTTTTTAAAGCAAGTAAAACCTCTACAAATGTG
GTATTGGCCCATCTCTATCGGTATCGTAGCATAACCCCTTGGGGCCTCTAAACGGGTCTTGAGGGGTTTT
TTGTGCCCCTCGGGCCGGATTGCTATCTACCGGCATTGGCGCAGAAAAAAATGCCTGATGCGACGCTGCG
CGTCTTATACTCCCACATATGCCAGATTCAGCAACGGATACGGCTTCCCCAACTTGCCCACTTCCATACG
TGTCCTCCTTACCAGAAATTTATCCTTAAGGTCGTCAGCTATCCTGCAGGCGATCTCTCGATTTCGATCA
AGACATTCCTTTAATGGTCTTTTCTGGACACCACTAGGGGTCAGAAGTAGTTCATCAAACTTTCTTCCCT
CCCTAATCTCATTGGTTACCTTGGGCTATCGAAACTTAATTAAGCGATCTGCATCTCAATTAGTCAGCAA
CCATAGTCCCGCCCCTAACTCCGCCCATCCCGCCCCTAACTCCGCCCAGTTCCGCCCATTCTCCGCCCCA
TCGCTGACTAATTTTTTTTATTTATGCAGAGGCCGAGGCCGCCTCGGCCTCTGAGCTATTCCAGAAGTAG
TGAGGAGGCTTTTTTGGAGGCCTAGGCTTTTGCAAAGGAGGTAGCCAACATGATTGAACAAGATGGATTG
CACGCAGGTTCTCCCGCCGCTTGGGTGGAGAGGCTATTCGGCTATGACTGGGCACAACAGACAATCGGCT
GCTCTGATGCCGCCGTGTTCCGGCTGTCAGCGCAGGGGCGCCCGGTTCTTTTTGTCAAGACCGACCTGTC
CGGTGCCCTGAATGAACTCCAGGACGAGGCAGCGCGGCTATCGTGGCTGGCCACGACGGGCGTTCCTTGC
GCAGCTGTGCTCGACGTTGTCACTGAAGCGGGAAGGGACTGGCTGCTATTGGGCGAAGTGCCGGGGCAGG
ATCTCCTGTCATCTCACCTTGCTCCTGCCGAGAAAGTATCCATCATGGCTGATGCAATGCGGCGGCTGCA
TACGCTTGATCCGGCTACCTGCCCATTCGACCACCAAGCGAAACATCGCATCGAGCGAGCACGTACTCGG
ATGGAAGCCGGTCTTGTCGATCAGGATGATCTGGACGAAGAGCATCAGGGGCTCGCGCCAGCCGAACTGT
TCGCCAGGCTCAAGGCGCGGATGCCCGACGGCGAGGATCTCGTCGTGACCCACGGCGATGCCTGCTTGCC
GAATATCATGGTGGAAAATGGCCGCTTTTCTGGATTCATCGACTGTGGCCGGCTGGGTGTGGCGGACCGC
TATCAGGACATAGCGTTGGCTACCCGTGATATTGCTGAAGAGCTTGGCGGCGAATGGGCTGACCGCTTCC
TCGTGCTTTACGGTATCGCCGCTCCCGATTCGCAGCGCATCGCCTTCTATCGCCTTCTTGACGAGTTCTT
CTAGTATGTAAGCCCTGTGCCTTCTAGTTGCCAGCCATCTGTTGTTTGCCCCTCCCCCGTGCCTTCCTTG
ACCCTGGAAGGTGCCACTCCCACTGTCCTTTCCTAATAAAATGAGGAAATTGCATCGCATTGTCTGAGTA
GGTGTCATTCTATTCTGGGGGGTGGGGTGGGGCAGGACAGCAAGGGGGAGGATTGGGAAGACAATAGCAG
GCATGCTGGGGATGCGGTGGGCTCTATGGTTAATTAACCAGTCAAGTCAGCTACTTGGCGAGATCGACTT
GTCTGGGTTTCGACTACGCTCAGAATTGCGTCAGTCAAGTTCGATCTGGTCCTTGCTATTGCACCCGTTC
TCCGATTACGAGTTTCATTTAAATCATGTGAGCAAAAGGCCAGCAAAAGGCCAGGAACCGTAAAAAGGCC
GCGTTGCTGGCGTTTTTCCATAGGCTCCGCCCCCCTGACGAGCATCACAAAAATCGACGCTCAAGTCAGA
GGTGGCGAAACCCGACAGGACTATAAAGATACCAGGCGTTTCCCCCTGGAAGCTCCCTCGTGCGCTCTCC
TGTTCCGACCCTGCCGCTTACCGGATACCTGTCCGCCTTTCTCCCTTCGGGAAGCGTGGCGCTTTCTCAT
AGCTCACGCTGTAGGTATCTCAGTTCGGTGTAGGTCGTTCGCTCCAAGCTGGGCTGTGTGCACGAACCCC
CCGTTCAGCCCGACCGCTGCGCCTTATCCGGTAACTATCGTCTTGAGTCCAACCCGGTAAGACACGACTT
ATCGCCACTGGCAGCAGCCACTGGTAACAGGATTAGCAGAGCGAGGTATGTAGGCGGTGCTACAGAGTTC
TTGAAGTGGTGGCCTAACTACGGCTACACTAGAAGAACAGTATTTGGTATCTGCGCTCTGCTGAAGCCAG
TTACCTTCGGAAAAAGAGTTGGTAGCTCTTGATCCGGCAAACAAACCACCGCTGGTAGCGGTGGTTTTTT
TGTTTGCAAGCAGCAGATTACGCGCAGAAAAAAAGGATCTCAAGAAGATCCTTTGATCTTTTCTACGGGG
TCTGACGCTCAGTGGAACGAAAACTCACGTTAAGGGATTTTGGTCATGAGATTATCAAAAAGGATCTTCA
CCTAGATCCTTTTAAATTAAAAATGAAGTTTTAAATCAATCTAAAGTATATATGAGTAAACTTGGTCTGA
CAGTTACCAATGCTTAATCAGTGAGGCACCTATCTCAGCGATCTGTCTATTTCGTTCATCCATAGTTGCA
TTTAAATTTCCGAACTCTCCAAGGCCCTCGTCGGAAAATCTTCAAACCTTTCGTCCGATCCATCTTGCAG
GCTACCTCTCGAACGAACTATCGCAAGTCTCTTGGCCGGCCTTGCGCCTTGGCTATTGCTTGGCAGCGCC
TATCGCCAGGTATTACTCCAATCCCGAATATCCGAGATCGGGATCACCCGAGAGAAGTTCAACCTACATC
CTCAATCCCGATCTATCCGAGATCCGAGGAATATCGAAATCGGGGCGCGCCTGGTGTACCGAGAACGATC
CTCTCAGTGCGAGTCTCGACGATCCATATCGTTGCTTGGCAGTCAGCCAGTCGGAATCCAGCTTGGGACC
CAGGAAGTCCAATCGTCAGATATTGTACTCAAGCCTGGTCACGGCAGCGTACCGATCTGTTTAAACCTAG
ATATTGATAGTCTGATCGGTCAACGTATAATCGAGTCCTAGCTTTTGCAAACATCTATCAAGAGACAGGA
TCAGCAGGAGGCTTTCGCATGAGTATTCAACATTTCCGTGTCGCCCTTATTCCCTTTTTTGCGGCATTTT
GCCTTCCTGTTTTTGCTCACCCAGAAACGCTGGTGAAAGTAAAAGATGCTGAAGATCAGTTGGGTGCGCG
AGTGGGTTACATCGAACTGGATCTCAACAGCGGTAAGATCCTTGAGAGTTTTCGCCCCGAAGAACGCTTT
CCAATGATGAGCACTTTTAAAGTTCTGCTATGTGGCGCGGTATTATCCCGTATTGACGCCGGGCAAGAGC
AACTCGGTCGCCGCATACACTATTCTCAGAATGACTTGGTTGAGTATTCACCAGTCACAGAAAAGCATCT
TACGGATGGCATGACAGTAAGAGAATTATGCAGTGCTGCCATAACCATGAGTGATAACACTGCGGCCAAC
TTACTTCTGACAACGATTGGAGGACCGAAGGAGCTAACCGCTTTTTTGCACAACATGGGGGATCATGTAA
CTCGCCTTGATCGTTGGGAACCGGAGCTGAATGAAGCCATACCAAACGACGAGCGTGACACCACGATGCC
TGTAGCAATGGCAACAACCTTGCGTAAACTATTAACTGGCGAACTACTTACTCTAGCTTCCCGGCAACAG
TTGATAGACTGGATGGAGGCGGATAAAGTTGCAGGACCACTTCTGCGCTCGGCCCTTCCGGCTGGCTGGT
TTATTGCTGATAAATCTGGAGCCGGTGAGCGTGGGTCTCGCGGTATCATTGCAGCACTGGGGCCAGATGG
TAAGCCCTCCCGTATCGTAGTTATCTACACGACGGGGAGTCAGGCAACTATGGATGAACGAAATAGACAG
ATCGCTGAGATAGGTGCCTCACTGATTAAGCATTGGTAACCGATTCTAGGTGCATTGGCGCAGAAAAAAA
TGCCTGATGCGACGCTGCGCGTCTTATACTCCCACATATGCCAGATTCAGCAACGGATACGGCTTCCCCA
ACTTGCCCACTTCCATACGTGTCCTCCTTACCAGAAATTTATCCTTAAGATCCCGAATCGTTTAAACTCG
ACTCTGGCTCTATCGAATCTCCGTCGTTTCGAGCTTACGCGAACAGCCGTGGCGCTCATTTGCTCGTCGG
GCATCGAATCTCGTCAGCTATCGTCAGCTTACCTTTTTGGCAGCGATCGCGGCTCCCGACATCTTGGACC
ATTAGCTCCACAGGTATCTTCTTCCCTCTAGTGGTCATAACAGCAGCTTCAGCTACCTCTCAATTCAAAA
AACCCCTCAAGACCCGTTTAGAGGCCCCAAGGGGTTATGCTATCAATCGTTGCGTTACACACACAAAAAA
CCAACACACATCCATCTTCGATGGATAGCGATTTTATTATCTAACTGCTGATCGAGTGTAGCCAGATCTA
GTAATCAATTACGGGGTCATTAGTTCATAGCCCATATATGGAGTTCCGCGTTACATAACTTACGGTAAAT
GGCCCGCCTGGCTGACCGCCCAACGACCCCCGCCCATTGACGTCAATAATGACGTATGTTCCCATAGTAA
CGCCAATAGGGACTTTCCATTGACGTCAATGGGTGGAGTATTTACGGTAAACTGCCCACTTGGCAGTACA
TCAAGTGTATCATATGCCAAGTACGCCCCCTATTGACGTCAATGACGGTAAATGGCCCGCCTGGCATTAT
GCCCAGTACATGACCTTATGGGACTTTCCTACTTGGCAGTACATCTACGTATTAGTCATCGCTATTACCA
TGCTGATGCGGTTTTGGCAGTACATCAATGGGCGTGGATAGCGGTTTGACTCACGGGGATTTCCAAGTCT
CCACCCCATTGACGTCAATGGGAGTTTGTTTTGGCACCAAAATCAACGGGACTTTCCAAAATGTCGTAAC
AACTCCGCCCCATTGACGCAAATGGGCGGTAGGCGTGTACGGTGGGAGGTCTATATAAGCAGAGCTGGTT
TAGTGAACCGTCAGATCGCCTGGAGACGCCATCCACGCTGTTTTGACCTCCATAGAAGACACCGGGACCG
ATCCAGCCTCCCCTCGAAGCTTACATGTGGTACCGAGCTCGGATCCTGAGAACTTCAGGGTGAGTCTATG
GGACCCTTGATGTTTTCTTTCCCCTTCTTTTCTATGGTTAAGTTCATGTCATAGGAAGGGGAGAAGTAAC
AGGGTACACATATTGACCAAATCAGGGTAATTTTGCATTTGTAATTTTAAAAAATGCTTTCTTCTTTTAA
TATACTTTTTTGTTTATCTTATTTCTAATACTTTCCCTAATCTCTTTCTTTCAGGGCAATAATGATACAA
TGTATCATGCCTCTTTGCACCATTCTAAAGAATAACAGTGATAATTTCTGGGTTAAGGCAATAGCAATAT
TTCTGCATATAAATATTTCTGCATATAAATTGTAACTGATGTAAGAGGTTTCATATTGCTAATAGCAGCT
ACAATCCAGCTACCATTCTGCTTTTATTTTATGGTTGGGATAAGGCTGGATTATTCTGAGTCCAAGCTAG
GCCCTTTTGCTAATCATGTTCATACCTCTTATCTTCCTCCCACAGCTCCTGGGCAACGTGCTGGTCTGTG
TGCTGGCCCATCACTTTGGCAAAGGCGGCCGC
